Addgene plasmid #144635: TFORF3159
Purpose: Lentiviral vector for overexpressing transcription factor ORFs with unique 24-bp barcodes. Barcodes facilitate identification of transcription factors in pooled screens.
Depositing lab: Feng Zhang. Depositing organization: Broad Institute. Publication: A transcription factor atlas of directed differentiation. Joung J, Ma S, Tay T, Geiger-Schuller KR, Kirchgatterer PC, Verdine VK, Guo B, Arias-Garcia MA, Allen WE, Singh A, Kuksenko O, Abudayyeh OO, Gootenberg JS, Fu Z, Macrae RK, Buenrostro JD, Regev A, Zhang F. Cell. 2023 Jan 5;186(1):209-229.e26. doi: 10.1016/j.cell.2022.11.026. PubMed 36608654.
Backbone
  Vector backbone: pLX_TRC317
  Backbone manufacturer: Broad Institute Genetic Perturbation Platform
  Backbone size w/o insert (bp): 8264
  Vector type: Mammalian Expression, Lentiviral
  Selectable markers: Puromycin
Growth in bacteria
  Bacterial resistance: Ampicillin, 100 μg/mL
  Growth temperature: 37°C
  Growth strain: NEB Stable
  Copy number: High Copy
Gene/Insert
  Gene/Insert name: SMAD2
  Species: H. sapiens (human)
  Insert size (bp): 1607
  Entrez Gene: SMAD2 (a.k.a. CHTD8, JV18, JV18-1, LDS6, MADH2, MADR2, hMAD-2, hSMAD2)
  Promoter: EF1a
  Tag / fusion protein: V5 (C terminal on insert)
  Cloning method: Gateway Cloning
  Sequencing primers: 5′ GGGTGGAGACTGAAGTTAGGCCAG; 3′ CACATAGCGTAAAAGGAGCAACATAG
Resource information
  A portion of this plasmid was derived from a plasmid made by: Broad Institute Genetic Perturbation Platform
Terms and licenses: Academic/Nonprofit Terms; Industry Terms: Not Available to Industry
Depositor comments: NM_005901.5 Please test multiple small colonies in case of plasmid recombination. To make this collection available in a timely manner, a portion of this collection was not fully sequenced by Addgene. If an Addgene verified full plasmid sequence is not available, please contact us prior to placing an order to request the full sequence.
How to cite: TFORF3159 was a gift from Feng Zhang (Addgene plasmid # 144635 ; http://n2t.net/addgene:144635 ; RRID:Addgene_144635)
