[The description below was written by a language model from this plasmid's Addgene catalogue record and pLannotate feature annotations shown in this document.]
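Description:
TFORF3159 is a third-generation-style, self-inactivating lentiviral expression plasmid built on the pLX_TRC317 backbone, carrying the human SMAD2 open reading frame as one member of a barcoded transcription factor ORF collection. It is maintained in E. coli through a high-copy ColE1/pUC-type origin with ampicillin resistance (AmpR), and also contains an f1 origin and remnants of lac and T7/T3 promoter regions from the cloning backbone. The depositor notes that the plasmid can recombine, as is common for LTR-containing vectors.

The viral genome is transcribed from an RSV promoter fused to a truncated HIV-1 5' LTR, followed by the Ψ packaging signal, a gag fragment and the RRE for Rev-dependent nuclear export. Inside the provirus, an SV40 early promoter drives puromycin N-acetyltransferase for selecting transduced mammalian cells, and a cPPT/CTS element aids nuclear import of the reverse-transcribed genome. Downstream, the EF-1α promoter drives constitutive expression of SMAD2, a receptor-regulated SMAD that transduces TGF-β and activin signals. The ORF was inserted by Gateway cloning, so it is flanked by attB1 and attB2 sites and reads through into a C-terminal V5 epitope tag. A WPRE follows to enhance transcript expression, and the cassette ends at a ΔU3 3' LTR, with an SV40 poly(A) signal beyond it. The record describes a unique 24-bp barcode associated with each ORF, but this is not annotated in the feature table; a short U6 promoter fragment is annotated between the V5 tag and the WPRE. The construct is intended for SMAD2 overexpression, including in pooled screens where barcodes identify the transcription factor delivered to each cell.
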