Features (pLannotate 1.2.2; 34 found; start..end, strand, type, name):
      1..1179    +  promoter       EF-1α promoter: strong constitutive promoter for human elongation factor EF-1α
   1200..1217    +  protein_bind   attB1 (fragment): mutant version of attB; core recombination site for the Gateway® BP reaction BP Clonase™
   1223..2623    +  CDS            SMAD2: SMAD2_HUMAN - Also known as MADH2, MADR2. Experimental evidence at protein level: Swiss-Prot protein existence level 1. Receptor-regulated SMAD (R-SMAD) that is an intracellular signal transducer and transcriptional modulator activated by TGF-beta (transforming growth factor) and activin type 1 receptor kinases. Binds the TRE element in the promoter region of many genes that are regulated by TGF-beta and, on formation of the SMAD2/SMAD4 complex, activates transcription. May act as a tumor suppressor in colorectal carcinoma. Positively regulates PDPK1 kinase activity by stimulating its dissocia
   2625..2649    -  protein_bind   attB2: mutant version of attB; recombination site for the Gateway® BP reaction BP Clonase™
   2657..2698    +  CDS            V5 tag: epitope tag from simian virus 5
   2714..2767    +  promoter       U6 promoter (fragment): RNA polymerase III promoter for human U6 snRNA
   2809..3397    +  misc_feature   WPRE: woodchuck hepatitis virus posttranscriptional regulatory element
   3448..3467    +  misc_feature   cPPT/CTS (fragment): central polypurine tract and central termination sequence of HIV-1
   3469..3702    +  LTR            3' LTR (ΔU3): self-inactivating 3' long terminal repeat (LTR) from HIV-1
   3780..3901    +  polyA_signal   SV40 poly(A) signal: SV40 polyadenylation signal
   3941..4076    +  rep_origin     SV40 ori: SV40 origin of replication
   4097..4115    -  promoter       T7 promoter: promoter for bacteriophage T7 RNA polymerase
   4123..4278    +  CDS            lacZα (fragment): LacZα fragment of β-galactosidase; lacZ fragment
   4283..4711    +  rep_origin     f1 ori (sequence partly withheld): f1 bacteriophage origin of replication; arrow indicates direction of (+) strand synthesis
   4764..4868    +  promoter       AmpR promoter: bla
   4869..5729    +  CDS            AmpR: β-lactamase; bla; confers resistance to ampicillin, carbenicillin, and related antibiotics
   5900..6488    +  rep_origin     ori: high-copy-number ColE1/pMB1/pBR322/pUC origin of replication
   6671..6763    +  CDS            lacI (fragment): lac repressor; lacI; The lac repressor binds to the lac operator to inhibit transcription in E. coli. This inhibition can be relieved by adding lactose or isopropyl-β-D-thiogalactopyranoside (IPTG).
   6776..6797    +  protein_bind   CAP binding site: CAP binding activates transcription in the presence of cAMP. E. coli catabolite activator protein
   6812..6842    +  promoter       lac promoter: promoter for the E. coli lac operon
   6850..6866    +  protein_bind   lac operator: The lac repressor binds to the lac operator to inhibit transcription in E. coli. This inhibition can be relieved by adding lactose or isopropyl-β-D-thiogalactopyranoside (IPTG). lac repressor encoded by lacI
   6911..6929    +  promoter       T3 promoter: promoter for bacteriophage T3 RNA polymerase
   6957..7183    +  promoter       RSV promoter: Rous sarcoma virus enhancer/promoter
   7184..7364    +  LTR            5' LTR (truncated): truncated 5' long terminal repeat (LTR) from HIV-1
   7411..7536    +  misc_feature   HIV-1 Ψ: packaging signal of human immunodeficiency virus type 1
   7520..7883    +  CDS            HIV-1 gag (fragment): gag protein from human immunodeficiency virus 1; gag
   8029..8262    +  misc_feature   RRE: The Rev response element (RRE) of HIV-1 allows for Rev-dependent mRNA export from the nucleus to the cytoplasm.
   8639..8665    +  CDS            Rev (fragment): human immunodeficiency virus 1 (HIV-1) Rev protein; rev; enhances nuclear export of unspliced and incompletely spliced viral mRNAs
   8672..8695    +  promoter       SV40 promoter (fragment): SV40 early promoter
   8696..8767    +  promoter       SV40 promoter (fragment): SV40 enhancer and early promoter
   8791..8926    +  rep_origin     SV40 ori: SV40 origin of replication
   8972..9568    +  CDS            PuroR (fragment): puromycin N-acetyltransferase; pac from Streptomyces; confers resistance to puromycin
   9617..9734    +  misc_feature   cPPT/CTS: central polypurine tract and central termination sequence of HIV-1
   9799..9865    +  CDS            small t antigen (fragment): SV40 (simian virus 40) small t antigen
>Addgene plasmid #144635 | TFORF3159 | addgene full sequence | sequence record 348301 | Addgene NGS Result
GGCTCCGGTGCCCGTCAGTGGGCAGAGCGCACATCGCCCACAGTCCCCGAGAAGTTGGGGGGAGGGGTCG
GCAATTGAACCGGTGCCTAGAGAAGGTGGCGCGGGGTAAACTGGGAAAGTGATGTCGTGTACTGGCTCCG
CCTTTTTCCCGAGGGTGGGGGAGAACCGTATATAAGTGCAGTAGTCGCCGTGAACGTTCTTTTTCGCAAC
GGGTTTGCCGCCAGAACACAGGTAAGTGCCGTGTGTGGTTCCCGCGGGCCTGGCCTCTTTACGGGTTATG
GCCCTTGCGTGCCTTGAATTACTTCCACCTGGCTGCAGTACGTGATTCTTGATCCCGAGCTTCGGGTTGG
AAGTGGGTGGGAGAGTTCGAGGCCTTGCGCTTAAGGAGCCCCTTCGCCTCGTGCTTGAGTTGAGGCCTGG
CCTGGGCGCTGGGGCCGCCGCGTGCGAATCTGGTGGCACCTTCGCGCCTGTCTCGCTGCTTTCGATAAGT
CTCTAGCCATTTAAAATTTTTGATGACCTGCTGCGACGCTTTTTTTCTGGCAAGATAGTCTTGTAAATGC
GGGCCAAGATCTGCACACTGGTATTTCGGTTTTTGGGGCCGCGGGCGGCGACGGGGCCCGTGCGTCCCAG
CGCACATGTTCGGCGAGGCGGGGCCTGCGAGCGCGGCCACCGAGAATCGGACGGGGGTAGTCTCAAGCTG
GCCGGCCTGCTCTGGTGCCTGGCCTCGCGCCGCCGTGTATCGCCCCGCCCTGGGCGGCAAGGCTGGCCCG
GTCGGCACCAGTTGCGTGAGCGGAAAGATGGCCGCTTCCCGGCCCTGCTGCAGGGAGCTCAAAATGGAGG
ACGCGGCGCTCGGGAGAGCGGGCGGGTGAGTCACCCACACAAAGGAAAAGGGCCTTTCCGTCCTCAGCCG
TCGCTTCATGTGACTCCACGGAGTACCGGGCGCCGTCCAGGCACCTCGATTAGTTCTCGAGCTTTTGGAG
TACGTCGTCTTTAGGTTGGGGGGAGGGGTTTTATGCGATGGAGTTTCCCCACACTGAGTGGGTGGAGACT
GAAGTTAGGCCAGCTTGGCACTTGATGTAATTCTCCTTGGAATTTGCCCTTTTTGAGTTTGGATCTTGGT
TCATTCTCAAGCCTCAGACAGTGGTTCAAAGTTTTTTTCTTCCATTTCAGGTGTCGTGAGGCTAGCATCG
ATTGATCAACAAGTTTGTACAAAAAAGTTGGCATGTCGTCCATCTTGCCATTCACGCCGCCAGTTGTGAA
GAGACTGCTGGGATGGAAGAAGTCAGCTGGTGGGTCTGGAGGAGCAGGCGGAGGAGAGCAGAATGGGCAG
GAAGAAAAGTGGTGTGAGAAAGCAGTGAAAAGTCTGGTGAAGAAGCTAAAGAAAACAGGACGATTAGATG
AGCTTGAGAAAGCCATCACCACTCAAAACTGTAATACTAAATGTGTTACCATACCAAGCACTTGCTCTGA
AATTTGGGGACTGAGTACACCAAATACGATAGATCAGTGGGATACAACAGGCCTTTACAGCTTCTCTGAA
CAAACCAGGTCTCTTGATGGTCGTCTCCAGGTATCCCATCGAAAAGGATTGCCACATGTTATATATTGCC
GATTATGGCGCTGGCCTGATCTTCACAGTCATCATGAACTCAAGGCAATTGAAAACTGCGAATATGCTTT
TAATCTTAAAAAGGATGAAGTATGTGTAAACCCTTACCACTATCAGAGAGTTGAGACACCAGTTTTGCCT
CCAGTATTAGTGCCCCGACACACCGAGATCCTAACAGAACTTCCGCCTCTGGATGACTATACTCACTCCA
TTCCAGAAAACACTAACTTCCCAGCAGGAATTGAGCCACAGAGTAATTATATTCCAGAAACGCCACCTCC
TGGATATATCAGTGAAGATGGAGAAACAAGTGACCAACAGTTGAATCAAAGTATGGACACAGGCTCTCCA
GCAGAACTATCTCCTACTACTCTTTCCCCTGTTAATCATAGCTTGGATTTACAGCCAGTTACTTACTCAG
AACCTGCATTTTGGTGTTCGATAGCATATTATGAATTAAATCAGAGGGTTGGAGAAACCTTCCATGCATC
ACAGCCCTCACTCACTGTAGATGGCTTTACAGACCCATCAAATTCAGAGAGGTTCTGCTTAGGTTTACTC
TCCAATGTTAACCGAAATGCCACGGTAGAAATGACAAGAAGGCATATAGGAAGAGGAGTGCGCTTATACT
ACATAGGTGGGGAAGTTTTTGCTGAGTGCCTAAGTGATAGTGCAATCTTTGTGCAGAGCCCCAATTGTAA
TCAGAGATATGGCTGGCACCCTGCAACAGTGTGTAAAATTCCACCAGGCTGTAATCTGAAGATCTTCAAC
AACCAGGAATTTGCTGCTCTTCTGGCTCAGTCTGTTAATCAGGGTTTTGAAGCCGTCTATCAGCTAACTA
GAATGTGCACCATAAGAATGAGTTTTGTGAAAGGGTGGGGAGCAGAATACCGAAGGCAGACGGTAACAAG
TACTCCTTGCTGGATTGAACTTCATCTGAATGGACCTCTACAGTGGTTGGACAAAGTATTAACTCAGATG
GGATCCCCTTCAGTGCGTTGCTCAAGCATGTCATACCCAACTTTCTTGTACAAAGTGGTTGATATCGGTA
AGCCTATCCCTAACCCTCTCCTCGGTCTCGATTCTACGTAGTAATGAACTAGTCCGTAACTTGAAAGTAT
TTCGATTTCTTGGCTTTATATATCTTGTGGAAAGGACGATTTCGGTCGAACATAGACGACCGGACGCGTT
AAGTCGACAATCAACCTCTGGATTACAAAATTTGTGAAAGATTGACTGGTATTCTTAACTATGTTGCTCC
TTTTACGCTATGTGGATACGCTGCTTTAATGCCTTTGTATCATGCTATTGCTTCCCGTATGGCTTTCATT
TTCTCCTCCTTGTATAAATCCTGGTTGCTGTCTCTTTATGAGGAGTTGTGGCCCGTTGTCAGGCAACGTG
GCGTGGTGTGCACTGTGTTTGCTGACGCAACCCCCACTGGTTGGGGCATTGCCACCACCTGTCAGCTCCT
TTCCGGGACTTTCGCTTTCCCCCTCCCTATTGCCACGGCGGAACTCATCGCCGCCTGCCTTGCCCGCTGC
TGGACAGGGGCTCGGCTGTTGGGCACTGACAATTCCGTGGTGTTGTCGGGGAAATCATCGTCCTTTCCTT
GGCTGCTCGCCTGTGTTGCCACCTGGATTCTGCGCGGGACGTCCTTCTGCTACGTCCCTTCGGCCCTCAA
TCCAGCGGACCTTCCTTCCCGCGGCCTGCTGCCGGCTCTGCGGCCTCTTCCGCGTCTTCGCCTTCGCCCT
CAGACGAGTCGGATCTCCCTTTGGGCCGCCTCCCCGCGTCGACTTTAAGACCAATGACTTACAAGGCAGC
TGTAGATCTTAGCCACTTTTTAAAAGAAAAGGGGGGACTGGAAGGGCTAATTCACTCCCAACGAAGACAA
GATCTGCTTTTTGCTTGTACTGGGTCTCTCTGGTTAGACCAGATCTGAGCCTGGGAGCTCTCTGGCTAAC
TAGGGAACCCACTGCTTAAGCCTCAATAAAGCTTGCCTTGAGTGCTTCAAGTAGTGTGTGCCCGTCTGTT
GTGTGACTCTGGTAACTAGAGATCCCTCAGACCCTTTTAGTCAGTGTGGAAAATCTCTAGCAGTACGTAT
AGTAGTTCATGTCATCTTATTATTCAGTATTTATAACTTGCAAAGAAATGAATATCAGAGAGTGAGAGGA
ACTTGTTTATTGCAGCTTATAATGGTTACAAATAAAGCAATAGCATCACAAATTTCACAAATAAAGCATT
TTTTTCACTGCATTCTAGTTGTGGTTTGTCCAAACTCATCAATGTATCTTATCATGTCTGGCTCTAGCTA
TCCCGCCCCTAACTCCGCCCATCCCGCCCCTAACTCCGCCCAGTTCCGCCCATTCTCCGCCCCATGGCTG
ACTAATTTTTTTTATTTATGCAGAGGCCGAGGCCGCCTCGGCCTCTGAGCTATTCCAGAAGTAGTGAGGA
GGCTTTTTTGGAGGCCTAGGGACGTACCCAATTCGCCCTATAGTGAGTCGTATTACGCGCGCTCACTGGC
CGTCGTTTTACAACGTCGTGACTGGGAAAACCCTGGCGTTACCCAACTTAATCGCCTTGCAGCACATCCC
CCTTTCGCCAGCTGGCGTAATAGCGAAGAGGCCCGCACCGATCGCCCTTCCCAACAGTTGCGCAGCCTGA
ATGGCGAATGGG
[124 nt withheld, positions 4283-4406]
C
[91 nt withheld, positions 4408-4498]
A
[49 nt withheld, positions 4500-4548]
CCTTTGACGTTGGAGTCCACGTTCTTT
[37 nt withheld, positions 4576-4612]
ACCCTATCTCGGTCTATTCTTTTGATTTATAAGGGATTTTGCCGATTTCGGCCTATTGGTTAAAAAATGA
GCTGATTTAACAAAAATTTAACGCGAATTTTAACAAAATATTAACGCTTACAATTTAGGTGGCACTTTTC
GGGGAAATGTGCGCGGAACCCCTATTTGTTTATTTTTCTAAATACATTCAAATATGTATCCGCTCATGAG
ACAATAACCCTGATAAATGCTTCAATAATATTGAAAAAGGAAGAGTATGAGTATTCAACATTTCCGTGTC
GCCCTTATTCCCTTTTTTGCGGCATTTTGCCTTCCTGTTTTTGCTCACCCAGAAACGCTGGTGAAAGTAA
AAGATGCTGAAGATCAGTTGGGTGCACGAGTGGGTTACATCGAACTGGATCTCAACAGCGGTAAGATCCT
TGAGAGTTTTCGCCCCGAAGAACGTTTTCCAATGATGAGCACTTTTAAAGTTCTGCTATGTGGCGCGGTA
TTATCCCGTATTGACGCCGGGCAAGAGCAACTCGGTCGCCGCATACACTATTCTCAGAATGACTTGGTTG
AGTACTCACCAGTCACAGAAAAGCATCTTACGGATGGCATGACAGTAAGAGAATTATGCAGTGCTGCCAT
AACCATGAGTGATAACACTGCGGCCAACTTACTTCTGACAACGATCGGAGGACCGAAGGAGCTAACCGCT
TTTTTGCACAACATGGGGGATCATGTAACTCGCCTTGATCGTTGGGAACCGGAGCTGAATGAAGCCATAC
CAAACGACGAGCGTGACACCACGATGCCTGTAGCAATGGCAACAACGTTGCGCAAACTATTAACTGGCGA
ACTACTTACTCTAGCTTCCCGGCAACAATTAATAGACTGGATGGAGGCGGATAAAGTTGCAGGACCACTT
CTGCGCTCGGCCCTTCCGGCTGGCTGGTTTATTGCTGATAAATCTGGAGCCGGTGAGCGTGGGTCTCGCG
GTATCATTGCAGCACTGGGGCCAGATGGTAAGCCCTCCCGTATCGTAGTTATCTACACGACGGGGAGTCA
GGCAACTATGGATGAACGAAATAGACAGATCGCTGAGATAGGTGCCTCACTGATTAAGCATTGGTAACTG
TCAGACCAAGTTTACTCATATATACTTTAGATTGATTTAAAACTTCATTTTTAATTTAAAAGGATCTAGG
TGAAGATCCTTTTTGATAATCTCATGACCAAAATCCCTTAACGTGAGTTTTCGTTCCACTGAGCGTCAGA
CCCCGTAGAAAAGATCAAAGGATCTTCTTGAGATCCTTTTTTTCTGCGCGTAATCTGCTGCTTGCAAACA
AAAAAACCACCGCTACCAGCGGTGGTTTGTTTGCCGGATCAAGAGCTACCAACTCTTTTTCCGAAGGTAA
CTGGCTTCAGCAGAGCGCAGATACCAAATACTGTTCTTCTAGTGTAGCCGTAGTTAGGCCACCACTTCAA
GAACTCTGTAGCACCGCCTACATACCTCGCTCTGCTAATCCTGTTACCAGTGGCTGCTGCCAGTGGCGAT
AAGTCGTGTCTTACCGGGTTGGACTCAAGACGATAGTTACCGGATAAGGCGCAGCGGTCGGGCTGAACGG
GGGGTTCGTGCACACAGCCCAGCTTGGAGCGAACGACCTACACCGAACTGAGATACCTACAGCGTGAGCT
ATGAGAAAGCGCCACGCTTCCCGAAGGGAGAAAGGCGGACAGGTATCCGGTAAGCGGCAGGGTCGGAACA
GGAGAGCGCACGAGGGAGCTTCCAGGGGGAAACGCCTGGTATCTTTATAGTCCTGTCGGGTTTCGCCACC
TCTGACTTGAGCGTCGATTTTTGTGATGCTCGTCAGGGGGGCGGAGCCTATGGAAAAACGCCAGCAACGC
GGCCTTTTTACGGTTCCTGGCCTTTTGCTGGCCTTTTGCTCACATGTTCTTTCCTGCGTTATCCCCTGAT
TCTGTGGATAACCGTATTACCGCCTTTGAGTGAGCTGATACCGCTCGCCGCAGCCGAACGACCGAGCGCA
GCGAGTCAGTGAGCGAGGAAGCGGAAGAGCGCCCAATACGCAAACCGCCTCTCCCCGCGCGTTGGCCGAT
TCATTAATGCAGCTGGCACGACAGGTTTCCCGACTGGAAAGCGGGCAGTGAGCGCAACGCAATTAATGTG
AGTTAGCTCACTCATTAGGCACCCCAGGCTTTACACTTTATGCTTCCGGCTCGTATGTTGTGTGGAATTG
TGAGCGGATAACAATTTCACACAGGAAACAGCTATGACCATGATTACGCCAAGCGCGCAATTAACCCTCA
CTAAAGGGAACAAAAGCTGGAGCTGCAAGCTTAATGTAGTCTTATGCAATACTCTTGTAGTCTTGCAACA
TGGTAACGATGAGTTAGCAACATGCCTTACAAGGAGAGAAAAAGCACCGTGCATGCCGATTGGTGGAAGT
AAGGTGGTACGATCGTGCCTTATTAGGAAGGCAACAGACGGGTCTGACATGGATTGGACGAACCACTGAA
TTGCCGCATTGCAGAGATATTGTATTTAAGTGCCTAGCTCGATACATAAACGGGTCTCTCTGGTTAGACC
AGATCTGAGCCTGGGAGCTCTCTGGCTAACTAGGGAACCCACTGCTTAAGCCTCAATAAAGCTTGCCTTG
AGTGCTTCAAGTAGTGTGTGCCCGTCTGTTGTGTGACTCTGGTAACTAGAGATCCCTCAGACCCTTTTAG
TCAGTGTGGAAAATCTCTAGCAGTGGCGCCCGAACAGGGACTTGAAAGCGAAAGGGAAACCAGAGGAGCT
CTCTCGACGCAGGACTCGGCTTGCTGAAGCGCGCACGGCAAGAGGCGAGGGGCGGCGACTGGTGAGTACG
CCAAAAATTTTGACTAGCGGAGGCTAGAAGGAGAGAGATGGGTGCGAGAGCGTCAGTATTAAGCGGGGGA
GAATTAGATCGCGATGGGAAAAAATTCGGTTAAGGCCAGGGGGAAAGAAAAAATATAAATTAAAACATAT
AGTATGGGCAAGCAGGGAGCTAGAACGATTCGCAGTTAATCCTGGCCTGTTAGAAACATCAGAAGGCTGT
AGACAAATACTGGGACAGCTACAACCATCCCTTCAGACAGGATCAGAAGAACTTAGATCATTATATAATA
CAGTAGCAACCCTCTATTGTGTGCATCAAAGGATAGAGATAAAAGACACCAAGGAAGCTTTAGACAAGAT
AGAGGAAGAGCAAAACAAAAGTAAGACCACCGCACAGCAAGCGGCCGCTGATCTTCAGACCTGGAGGAGG
AGATATGAGGGACAATTGGAGAAGTGAATTATATAAATATAAAGTAGTAAAAATTGAACCATTAGGAGTA
GCACCCACCAAGGCAAAGAGAAGAGTGGTGCAGAGAGAAAAAAGAGCAGTGGGAATAGGAGCTTTGTTCC
TTGGGTTCTTGGGAGCAGCAGGAAGCACTATGGGCGCAGCGTCAATGACGCTGACGGTACAGGCCAGACA
ATTATTGTCTGGTATAGTGCAGCAGCAGAACAATTTGCTGAGGGCTATTGAGGCGCAACAGCATCTGTTG
CAACTCACAGTCTGGGGCATCAAGCAGCTCCAGGCAAGAATCCTGGCTGTGGAAAGATACCTAAAGGATC
AACAGCTCCTGGGGATTTGGGGTTGCTCTGGAAAACTCATTTGCACCACTGCTGTGCCTTGGAATGCTAG
TTGGAGTAATAAATCTCTGGAACAGATTTGGAATCACACGACCTGGATGGAGTGGGACAGAGAAATTAAC
AATTACACAAGCTTAATACACTCCTTAATTGAAGAATCGCAAAACCAGCAAGAAAAGAATGAACAAGAAT
TATTGGAATTAGATAAATGGGCAAGTTTGTGGAATTGGTTTAACATAACAAATTGGCTGTGGTATATAAA
ATTATTCATAATGATAGTAGGAGGCTTGGTAGGTTTAAGAATAGTTTTTGCTGTACTTTCTATAGTGAAT
AGAGTTAGGCAGGGATATTCACCATTATCGTTTCAGACCCACCTCCCAACCCCGAGGGGACCCATGCATT
GCATCTCAATTAGTCAGCAACCAGGTGTGGAAAGTCCCCAGGCTCCCCAGCAGGCAGAAGTATGCAAAGC
ATGCGTCTCAATTAGTCAGCAACCATAGTCCCGCCCCTAACTCCGCCCATCCCGCCCCTAACTCCGCCCA
GTTCCGCCCATTCTCCGCCCCATGGCTGACTAATTTTTTTTATTTATGCAGAGGCCGAGGCCGCCTCGGC
CTCTGAGCTATTCCAGAAGTAGTGAGGAGGCTTTTTTGGAGGCCTAGGCTTTTGCAAAAAGCTTTCTAGA
GGTACCACCGGAGCTTACCATGACCGAGTACAAGCCCACGGTGCGCCTCGCCACCCGCGACGACGTCCCC
AGGGCCGTACGCACCCTCGCCGCCGCGTTCGCCGACTACCCCGCCACGCGCCACACCGTCGATCCGGACC
GCCACATCGAGCGGGTCACCGAGCTGCAAGAACTCTTCCTCACGCGCGTCGGGCTCGACATCGGCAAGGT
GTGGGTCGCGGACGACGGCGCCGCCGTGGCGGTCTGGACCACGCCGGAGAGCGTCGAAGCGGGGGCGGTG
TTCGCCGAGATCGGCCCGCGCATGGCCGAGTTGAGCGGTTCCCGGCTGGCCGCGCAGCAACAGATGGAAG
GCCTCCTGGCGCCGCACCGGCCCAAGGAGCCCGCGTGGTTCCTGGCCACCGTCGGCGTCTCGCCCGACCA
CCAGGGCAAGGGTCTGGGCAGCGCCGTCGTGCTCCCCGGAGTGGAGGCGGCCGAGCGCGCCGGGGTGCCC
GCCTTCCTGGAGACCTCCGCGCCCCGCAACCTCCCCTTCTACGAGCGGCTCGGCTTCACCGTCACCGCCG
ACGTCGAGGTGCCCGAAGGACCGCGCACCTGGTGCATGACCCGCAAGCCCGGTGCCAGTTAACGAATTCT
AGATCTTGAGACAAATGGCAGTATTCATCCACAATTTTAAAAGAAAAGGGGGGATTGGGGGGTACAGTGC
AGGGGAAAGAATAGTAGACATAATAGCAACAGACATACAAACTAAAGAATTACAAAAACAAATTACAAAA
ATTCAAAATTTTCGGGTTTATTACAGGGACAGCAGAGATCCACTTTGGCGCCGGCTCGAGGCCTGCAGGT
GCAAAGATGGATAAAGTTTTAAACAGAGAGGAATCTTTGCAGCTAATGGACCTTCTAGGTCTTGAAAGGA
GTGGGAATT
