>Addgene plasmid #144635 | TFORF3159 | depositor partial sequence | sequence record 286020 | Insert
ATCGATTGATCAACAAGTTTGTACAAAAAAGTTGGCATGTCGTCCATCTTGCCATTCACGCCGCCAGTTG
TGAAGAGACTGCTGGGATGGAAGAAGTCAGCTGGTGGGTCTGGAGGAGCAGGCGGAGGAGAGCAGAATGG
GCAGGAAGAAAAGTGGTGTGAGAAAGCAGTGAAAAGTCTGGTGAAGAAGCTAAAGAAAACAGGACGATTA
GATGAGCTTGAGAAAGCCATCACCACTCAAAACTGTAATACTAAATGTGTTACCATACCAAGCACTTGCT
CTGAAATTTGGGGACTGAGTACACCAAATACGATAGATCAGTGGGATACAACAGGCCTTTACAGCTTCTC
TGAACAAACCAGGTCTCTTGATGGTCGTCTCCAGGTATCCCATCGAAAAGGATTGCCACATGTTATATAT
TGCCGATTATGGCGCTGGCCTGATCTTCACAGTCATCATGAACTCAAGGCAATTGAAAACTGCGAATATG
CTTTTAATCTTAAAAAGGATGAAGTATGTGTAAACCCTTACCACTATCAGAGAGTTGAGACACCAGTTTT
GCCTCCAGTATTAGTGCCCCGACACACCGAGATCCTAACAGAACTTCCGCCTCTGGATGACTATACTCAC
TCCATTCCAGAAAACACTAACTTCCCAGCAGGAATTGAGCCACAGAGTAATTATATTCCAGAAACGCCAC
CTCCTGGATATATCAGTGAAGATGGAGAAACAAGTGACCAACAGTTGAATCAAAGTATGGACACAGGCTC
TCCAGCAGAACTATCTCCTACTACTCTTTCCCCTGTTAATCATAGCTTGGATTTACAGCCAGTTACTTAC
TCAGAACCTGCATTTTGGTGTTCGATAGCATATTATGAATTAAATCAGAGGGTTGGAGAAACCTTCCATG
CATCACAGCCCTCACTCACTGTAGATGGCTTTACAGACCCATCAAATTCAGAGAGGTTCTGCTTAGGTTT
ACTCTCCAATGTTAACCGAAATGCCACGGTAGAAATGACAAGAAGGCATATAGGAAGAGGAGTGCGCTTA
TACTACATAGGTGGGGAAGTTTTTGCTGAGTGCCTAAGTGATAGTGCAATCTTTGTGCAGAGCCCCAATT
GTAATCAGAGATATGGCTGGCACCCTGCAACAGTGTGTAAAATTCCACCAGGCTGTAATCTGAAGATCTT
CAACAACCAGGAATTTGCTGCTCTTCTGGCTCAGTCTGTTAATCAGGGTTTTGAAGCCGTCTATCAGCTA
ACTAGAATGTGCACCATAAGAATGAGTTTTGTGAAAGGGTGGGGAGCAGAATACCGAAGGCAGACGGTAA
CAAGTACTCCTTGCTGGATTGAACTTCATCTGAATGGACCTCTACAGTGGTTGGACAAAGTATTAACTCA
GATGGGATCCCCTTCAGTGCGTTGCTCAAGCATGTCATACCCAACTTTCTTGTACAAAGTGGTTGATATC
GGTAAGCCTATCCCTAACCCTCTCCTCGGTCTCGATTCTACGTAGTAATGAACTAGTCCGTAACTTGAAA
GTATTTCGATTTCTTGGCTTTATATATCTTGTGGAAAGGACGATTTCGGTCGAACATAGACGACCGG
