>Addgene plasmid #144635 | TFORF3159 | depositor partial sequence | sequence record 286021 | Barcode
TTTCGGTCGAACATAGACGACCGG
